>Addgene plasmid #156779 | pD649-HAsp-UNC5C-Fc(DAPA)-AviTag-6xHis | addgene full sequence | sequence record 412908 | Addgene NGS Result
TTTCAATATTATTGAAGCATTTATCAGGGTTATTGTCTCATGAGCGGATACATATTTGAATGTATTTAGA
AAAATAAACAAATAGGGGTCAGTGTTACAACCAATTAACCAATTCTGAACATTATCGCGAGCCCATTTAT
ACCTGAATATGGCTCATAACACCCCTTGCTCATGACCAAAATCCCTTAACGTGAGTTACGCGCGCGTCGT
TCCACTGAGCGTCAGACCCCGTAGAAAAGATCAAAGGATCTTCTTGAGATCCTTTTTTTCTGCGCGTAAT
CTGCTGCTTGCAAACAAAAAAACCACCGCTACCAGCGGTGGTTTGTTTGCCGGATCAAGAGCTACCAACT
CTTTTTCCGAAGGTAACTGGCTTCAGCAGAGCGCAGATACCAAATACTGTTCTTCTAGTGTAGCCGTAGT
TAGCCCACCACTTCAAGAACTCTGTAGCACCGCCTACATACCTCGCTCTGCTAATCCTGTTACCAGTGGC
TGCTGCCAGTGGCGATAAGTCGTGTCTTACCGGGTTGGACTCAAGACGATAGTTACCGGATAAGGCGCAG
CGGTCGGGCTGAACGGGGGGTTCGTGCACACAGCCCAGCTTGGAGCGAACGACCTACACCGAACTGAGAT
ACCTACAGCGTGAGCTATGAGAAAGCGCCACGCTTCCCGAAGGGAGAAAGGCGGACAGGTATCCGGTAAG
CGGCAGGGTCGGAACAGGAGAGCGCACGAGGGAGCTTCCAGGGGGAAACGCCTGGTATCTTTATAGTCCT
GTCGGGTTTCGCCACCTCTGACTTGAGCGTCGATTTTTGTGATGCTCGTCAGGGGGGCGGAGCCTATGGA
AAAACGCCAGCAACGCGGCCTTTTTACGGTTCCTGGCCTTTTGCTGGCCTTTTGCTCACATGTTCTTTCC
TGCGTTATCCCCTGATTCTGTGGATAACCGTATTACCGCCTTTGAGTGAGCTGATACCGCTCGCCGCAGC
CGAACGACCGAGCGCAGCGAGTCAGTGAGCGAGGAAGCGGAAGGCGAGAGTAGGGAACTGCCAGGCATCA
AACTAAGCAGAAGGCCCCTGACGGATGGCCTTTTTGCGTTTCTACAAACTCTTTCTGTGTTGTAAAACGA
CGGCCAGTCTTAAGCTCGGGCCCCCTGGGCGGTTCTGATAACGAGTAATCGTTAATCCGCAAATAACGTA
AAAACCCGCTTCGGCGGGTTTTTTTATGGGGGGAGTTTAGGGAAAGAGCATTTGTCAGAATATTTAAGGG
CGCCTGTCACTTTGCTTGATATATGAGAATTATTTAACCTTATAAATGAGAAAAAAGCAACGCACTTTAA
ATAAGATACGTTGCTTTTTCGATTGATGAACACCTATAATTAAACTATTCATCTATTATTTATGATTTTT
TGTATATACAATATTTCTAGTTTGTTAAAGAGAATTAAGAAAATAAATCTCGAAAATAATAAAGGGAAAA
TCAGTTTTTGATATCAAAATTATACATGTCAACGATAATACAAAATATAATACAAACTATAAGATGTTAT
CAGTATTTATTATCATTTAGAATAAATTTTGTGTCGCCCTTAATTGTGAGCGGATAACAATTACGAGCTT
CATGCACAGTGGCGTTGACTCAATATTGGCCATTAGCCATATTATTCATTGGTTATATAGCATAAATCAA
TATTGGCTATTGGCCATTGCATACGTTGTATCTATATCATAATATGTACATTTATATTGGCTCATGTCCA
ATATGACCGCCATGTTGGCATTGATTATTGACTAGTTATTAATAGTAATCAATTACGGGGTCATTAGTTC
ATAGCCCATATATGGAGTTCCGCGTTACATAACTTACGGTAAATGGCCCGCCTGGCTGACCGCCCAACGA
CCCCCGCCCATTGACGTCAATAATGACGTATGTTCCCATAGTAACGCCAATAGGGACTTTCCATTGACGT
CAATGGGTGGAGTATTTACGGTAAACTGCCCACTTGGCAGTACATCAAGTGTATCATATGCCAAGTACGC
CCCCTATTGACGTCAATGACGGTAAATGGCCCGCCTGGCATTATGCCCAGTACATGACCTTATGGGACTT
TCCTACTTGGCAGTACATCTACGTATTAGTCATCGCTATTACCATGGTGATGCGGTTTTGGCAGTACATC
AATGGGCGTGGATAGCGGTTTGACTCACGGGGATTTCCAAGTCTCCACCCCATTGACGTCAATGGGAGTT
TGTTTTGGCACCAAAATCAACGGGACTTTCCAAAATGTCGTAACAACTCCGCCCCATTGACGCAAATGGG
CGGTAGGCGTGTACGGTGGGAGGTCTATATAAGCAGAGCTCGTTTAGTGAACCGTCAGATCGCCTGGAGA
CGCCATCCACGCTGTTTTGACCTCCATAGAAGACACCGGGACCGATCCAGCCTCCGCGGCCGGGAACGGT
GCATTGGAACGCGGATTCCCCGTGCCAAGAGTGACGTAAGTACCGCCTATAGAGTCTATAGGCCCACCCC
CTTGGCTTCGTTAGAACGCGGCTACAATTAATACATAACCTTATGTATCATACACATACGATTTAGGTGA
CACTATAGAATAACATCCACTTTGCCTTTCTCTCCACAGGTGTCCACTCCCAGGTCCAACTGCACCTCGG
TTCTATCGAAAACGCGCCTGCTAGCGCCACCATGAAGACCATCATTGCCCTGAGCTACATCTTCTGCCTG
GTGTTCGCTGCGGCCGCCCAGGATGATGATTTCTTCCACGAGCTGCCCGAGACATTCCCCAGCGATCCTC
CAGAACCTCTGCCTCACTTCCTGATCGAGCCCGAAGAGGCCTACATCGTGAAGAACAAGCCCGTGAACCT
GTACTGCAAGGCCTCTCCTGCCACACAGATCTACTTCAAGTGCAACAGCGAGTGGGTGCACCAGAAAGAC
CACATCGTGGACGAGAGAGTGGACGAAACAAGCGGCCTGATCGTGCGGGAAGTGTCCATCGAGATCAGCA
GACAGCAGGTCGAGGAACTGTTCGGCCCTGAGGATTACTGGTGCCAGTGTGTGGCTTGGTCTAGCGCCGG
CACCACAAAGTCCAGAAAGGCCTATGTGCGGATCGCCTACCTGAGAAAGACCTTCGAGCAAGAGCCCCTG
GGCAAAGAGGTGTCCCTTGAACAAGAGGTGCTGCTGCAGTGTAGACCTCCTGAGGGAATTCCTGTGGCCG
AGGTGGAATGGCTGAAGAACGAGGACATCATCGACCCCGTGGAAGATCGGAACTTCTACATCACCATCGA
CCACAACCTGATCATCAAGCAGGCCAGACTGAGCGACACCGCCAATTACACCTGTGTGGCCAAGAACATC
GTGGCCAAGCGGAAGTCTACCACCGCCACAGTGATCGTGTATGTGAATGGCGGCTGGTCCACCTGGACAG
AGTGGTCCGTGTGCAATAGCAGATGCGGCAGAGGCTACCAGAAGCGGACCAGAACCTGCACCAATCCTGC
TCCTCTGAACGGCGGAGCCTTTTGTGAAGGCCAGTCTGTGCAGAAGATCGCCTGCACCACACTGTGCCCT
GTGGATGGAAGATGGACCCCTTGGAGCAAGTGGTCTACCTGTGGCACCGAGTGCACCCATTGGCGGAGAA
GAGAATGTACAGCCCCTGCTCCAAAGAACGGCGGCAAGGATTGTGATGGCCTGGTGCTGCAGAGCAAGAA
CTGCACCGATGGCCTGTGTATGCAGACAGCCCCAGATTCCGACGACGTGGCCCTTTATGGCGCGCCGGGC
GGCGACAAGACCCACACCTGCCCCCCCTGCCCAGCTCCAGAACTGCTGGGAGGGCCTTCCGTGTTCCTGT
TCCCCCCCAAGCCCAAGGACACCCTGATGATCAGCAGGACCCCCGAGGTGACCTGCGTGGTGGTGGCCGT
GTCCCACGAGGACCCAGAGGTGAAGTTCAACTGGTACGTGGACGGCGTGGAGGTGCACAACGCCAAGACC
AAGCCCAGAGAGGAGCAGTACAACAGCACCTACAGGGTGGTGTCCGTGCTGACCGTGCTGCACCAGGACT
GGCTGAACGGCAAAGAATACAAGTGCAAAGTCTCCAACAAGGCCCTGGCTGCCCCAATCGAAAAGACAAT
CAGCAAGGCCAAGGGCCAGCCACGGGAGCCCCAGGTGTACACCCTGCCCCCCAGCCGGGAGGAGATGACC
AAGAACCAGGTGTCCCTGACCTGTCTGGTGAAGGGCTTCTACCCCAGCGATATCGCCGTGGAGTGGGAGA
GCAACGGCCAGCCCGAGAACAACTACAAGACCACCCCCCCAGTGCTGGACAGCGACGGCAGCTTCTTCCT
GTACAGCAAGCTGACCGTGGACAAGTCCAGGTGGCAGCAGGGCAACGTGTTCAGCTGCAGCGTGATGCAC
GAGGCCCTGCACAACCACTACACCCAGAAGTCCCTGAGCCTGAGCCCCGGCGGCAGCGGTCTTAATGATA
TTTTCGAGGCTCAGAAGATTGAGTGGCATGAACACCACCACCATCACCACTAAGGCCGGCCTGTAGTCAC
TGGCACAACGCGTTACCCGGTAAGCCAATCGGGTATACACGGTCGTCATACTGCAGACAGGGTTCTTCTA
CTTTGCAAGATAGTCTTGAGTAGTAAAATAAATAGATAGAGAAAATCAGCCTCGACTGTGCCTTCTAGTT
GCCAGCCATCTGTTGTTTGCCCCTCCCCCGTGCCTTCCTTGACCCTGGAAGGTGCCACTCCCACTGTCCT
TTCCTAATAAAATGAGGAAATTGCATCACAACACTCAACCCTATCTCGGTCTATTCTTTTGATTTATAAG
GGATTTTGCCGATTTCGGCCTATTGGTTAAAAAATGAGCTGATTTAACAAAAATTTAACGCGAATTAATT
CTGTGGAATGTGTGTCAGTTAGGGTGTGGAAAGTCCCCAGGCTCCCCAGCAGGCAGAAGTATGCAAAGCA
TGCATCTCAATTAGTCAGCAACCAGGTGTGGAAAGTCCCCAGGCTCCCCAGCAGGCAGAAGTATGCAAAG
CATGCATCTCAATTAGTCAGCAACCATAGTCCCGCCCCTAACTCCGCCCATCCCGCCCCTAACTCCGCCC
AGTTCCGCCCATTCTCCGCCCCATGGCTGACTAATTTTTTTTATTTATGCAGAGGCCGAGGCCGCCTCTG
CCTCTGAGCTATTCCAGAAGTAGTGAGGAGGCTTTTTTGGAGGCCTAGGCTTTTGCAAAAAGCTCCCGGG
AGCTTGTATATCCATTTTCGGATCTGATCAGCACGTGTTGACAATTAATCATCGGCATAGTATATCGGCA
TAGTATAATACGACAAGGTGAGGAACTAAACCATGACCGAGTACAAGCCCACGGTGCGCCTCGCCACCCG
CGACGACGTCCCCAGGGCCGTACGCACCCTCGCCGCCGCGTTCGCCGACTACCCCGCCACGCGCCACACC
GTCGATCCGGACCGCCACATCGAGCGGGTCACCGAGCTGCAAGAACTCTTCCTCACGCGCGTCGGGCTCG
ACATCGGCAAGGTGTGGGTCGCGGACGACGGCGCCGCGGTGGCGGTCTGGACCACGCCGGAGAGCGTCGA
AGCGGGGGCGGTGTTCGCCGAGATCGGCCCGCGCATGGCCGAGTTGAGCGGTTCCCGGCTGGCCGCGCAG
CAACAGATGGAAGGCCTCCTGGCGCCGCACCGGCCCAAGGAGCCCGCGTGGTTCCTGGCCACCGTCGGCG
TCTCGCCCGACCACCAGGGCAAGGGTCTGGGCAGCGCCGTCGTGCTCCCCGGAGTGGAGGCGGCCGAGCG
CGCCGGGGTGCCCGCCTTCCTGGAGACATCCGCGCCCCGCAACCTCCCCTTCTACGAGCGGCTCGGCTTC
ACCGTCACCGCCGACGTCGAGGTGCCCGAAGGACCGCGCACCTGGTGCATGACCCGCAAGCCCGGTGCCT
GACACGTGCTACGAGATTTCGATTCCACCGCCGCCTTCTATGAAAGGTTGGGCTTCGGAATCGTTTTCCG
GGACGCCGGCTGGATGATCCTCCAGCGCGGGGATCTCATGCTGGAGTTCTTCGCCCACCCCAACTTGTTT
ATTGCAGCTTATAATGGTTACAAATAAAGCAATAGCATCACAAATTTCACAAATAAAGCATTTTTTTCAC
TGCATTCTAGTTGTGGTTTGTCCAAACTCATCAATGTATCTTATCATGTCTGTATACCGTCGACCTCTAG
CTAGAGCTTGGCGTAATCATGGTCATTACCAATGCTTAATCAGTGAGGCACCTATCTCAGCGATCTGTCT
ATTTCGTTCATCCATAGTTGCCTGACTCCCCGTCGTGTAGATAACTACGATACGGGAGGGCTTACCATCT
GGCCCCAGCGCTGCGATGATACCGCGAGAACCACGCTCACCGGCTCCGGATTTATCAGCAATAAACCAGC
CAGCCGGAAGGGCCGAGCGCAGAAGTGGTCCTGCAACTTTATCCGCCTCCATCCAGTCTATTAATTGTTG
CCGGGAAGCTAGAGTAAGTAGTTCGCCAGTTAATAGTTTGCGCAACGTTGTTGCCATCGCTACAGGCATC
GTGGTGTCACGCTCGTCGTTTGGTATGGCTTCATTCAGCTCCGGTTCCCAACGATCAAGGCGAGTTACAT
GATCCCCCATGTTGTGCAAAAAAGCGGTTAGCTCCTTCGGTCCTCCGATCGTTGTCAGAAGTAAGTTGGC
CGCAGTGTTATCACTCATGGTTATGGCAGCACTGCATAATTCTCTTACTGTCATGCCATCCGTAAGATGC
TTTTCTGTGACTGGTGAGTACTCAACCAAGTCATTCTGAGAATAGTGTATGCGGCGACCGAGTTGCTCTT
GCCCGGCGTCAATACGGGATAATACCGCGCCACATAGCAGAACTTTAAAAGTGCTCATCATTGGAAAACG
TTCTTCGGGGCGAAAACTCTCAAGGATCTTACCGCTGTTGAGATCCAGTTCGATGTAACCCACTCGTGCA
CCCAACTGATCTTCAGCATCTTTTACTTTCACCAGCGTTTCTGGGTGAGCAAAAACAGGAAGGCAAAATG
CCGCAAAAAAGGGAATAAGGGCGACACGGAAATGTTGAATACTCATATTCTTCCTT
Features (pLannotate 1.2.2; 21 found; start..end, strand, type, name):
    119..143     -  CDS            KanR (fragment): aminoglycoside phosphotransferase; aph(3')-Ia; confers resistance to kanamycin
    254..842     +  rep_origin     ori: high-copy-number ColE1/pMB1/pBR322/pUC origin of replication
   1067..1084    +  terminator     rrnB T2 terminator (fragment): transcription terminator T2 from the E. coli rrnB gene
   1109..1128    -  CDS            lacZα (fragment): LacZα fragment of β-galactosidase; lacZ fragment
   1584..1600    +  protein_bind   lac operator: The lac repressor binds to the lac operator to inhibit transcription in E. coli. This inhibition can be relieved by adding lactose or isopropyl-β-D-thiogalactopyranoside (IPTG). lac repressor encoded by lacI
   1843..2146    +  enhancer       CMV enhancer: human cytomegalovirus immediate early enhancer
   2147..2350    +  promoter       CMV promoter: human cytomegalovirus (CMV) immediate early promoter
   2486..2529    +  intron         CMV intron (fragment): modified intron A from human cytomegalovirus
   2581..2599    +  promoter       SP6 promoter: promoter for bacteriophage SP6 RNA polymerase
   2603..2640    +  CDS            IgH signal sequence (fragment): signal sequence from the mouse immunoglobulin heavy chain variable region
   2740..3768    +  CDS            UNC5C (fragment): UNC5C_HUMAN - Also known as UNC5H3. Experimental evidence at protein level: Swiss-Prot protein existence level 1. Receptor for netrin required for axon guidance (By similarity). Mediates axon repulsion of neuronal growth cones in the developing nervous system upon ligand binding (By similarity). NTN1/Netrin-1 binding might cause dissociation of UNC5C from polymerized TUBB3 in microtubules and thereby lead to increased microtubule dynamics and axon repulsion (PubMed:28483977). Axon repulsion in growth cones may also be caused by its association with DCC that may trigger signaling for repulsion
   3784..4461    +  CDS            IGHG1 (fragment): IGHG1_HUMAN - Experimental evidence at protein level: Swiss-Prot protein existence level 1. Constant region of immunoglobulin heavy chains. Immunoglobulins, also known as antibodies, are membrane-bound or secreted glycoproteins produced by B lymphocytes. In the recognition phase of humoral immunity, the membrane-bound immunoglobulins serve as receptors which, upon binding of a specific antigen, trigger the clonal expansion and differentiation of B lymphocytes into immunoglobulins- secreting plasma cells. Secreted immunoglobulins mediate the effector phase of humoral immunity, which results in
   4676..4787    +  polyA_signal   bGH poly(A) signal: bovine growth hormone polyadenylation signal
   4788..4896    +  rep_origin     f1 ori (fragment): f1 bacteriophage origin of replication; arrow indicates direction of (+) strand synthesis
   4910..5239    +  promoter       SV40 promoter: SV40 enhancer and early promoter
   5287..5334    +  promoter       EM7 promoter: synthetic bacterial promoter&nbsp
   5353..5952    +  CDS            PuroR (fragment): puromycin N-acetyltransferase; pac from Streptomyces; confers resistance to puromycin
   5962..6087    +  CDS            ble (fragment): BLE_KLEPN - Experimental evidence at protein level: Swiss-Prot protein existence level 1. Binding protein with a strong affinity to the bleomycin family of antibiotics. Binds to CL990; an antimitotic-antibiotic compound. From Klebsiella pneumoniae.
   6082..6203    +  polyA_signal   SV40 poly(A) signal: SV40 polyadenylation signal
   6256..7116    -  CDS            AmpR: β-lactamase; bla; confers resistance to ampicillin, carbenicillin, and related antibiotics
   7119..89      -  promoter       AmpR promoter (fragment) (across the origin): bla
