[The description below was written by a language model from this plasmid's Addgene catalogue record and pLannotate feature annotations shown in this document.]
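Description:
pD649-HAsp-UNC5C-Fc(DAPA)-AviTag-6xHis is a mammalian expression plasmid of about 7.1 kb, built on the pD649 backbone, for producing the extracellular domain of human UNC5C (UNC5H3), a netrin receptor involved in axon repulsion, as a secreted Fc fusion protein. It is maintained in E. coli at high copy through a ColE1/pUC-type origin and selected with ampicillin via a full-length β-lactamase gene. The feature table also shows a puromycin N-acetyltransferase cassette driven by tandem SV40 early and EM7 promoters and ending in an SV40 poly(A) signal, which could allow puromycin selection in mammalian cells, although the record does not mention this use. Short KanR, lacZα, ble and f1 ori matches are only fragments and appear to be backbone remnants.

The expression unit comprises the CMV immediate-early enhancer and promoter, a fragment of CMV intron A, and an SP6 promoter just upstream of the coding region; SP6 is a phage RNA polymerase promoter and here also carries the 5′ sequencing primer site. The open reading frame starts with a secretion leader. The name indicates an HA signal peptide, whereas the annotation software matched part of this region to an immunoglobulin heavy-chain signal sequence. The roughly 1 kb UNC5C ectodomain segment follows, cloned between retained NotI and AscI sites. It is fused at its C terminus to a human IgG1 Fc carrying D265A and P329A (DAPA), substitutions generally used to reduce Fc effector binding. An AviTag for site-specific biotinylation and a 6xHis tag for metal-affinity purification come next; neither is individually annotated in the table. A bGH poly(A) signal ends the transcript.

The plasmid belongs to a collection of cell-surface ectodomain constructs made for a human IgSF interactome screen. The depositor notes that some plasmids in the collection may carry an IS4-like transposase insertion upstream of the CMV promoter; none is annotated here.
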