Addgene plasmid #156779: pD649-HAsp-UNC5C-Fc(DAPA)-AviTag-6xHis
Purpose: Mammalian expression of cell-surface protein extracellular domain fused to Fc(DAPA)-Avi-6xHis. Protein is secreted from cells.
Depositing lab: Chris Garcia. Depositing organization: Stanford University. Publication: A Human IgSF Cell-Surface Interactome Reveals a Complex Network of Protein-Protein Interactions. Wojtowicz WM, Vielmetter J, Fernandes RA, Siepe DH, Eastman CL, Chisholm GB, Cox S, Klock H, Anderson PW, Rue SM, Miller JJ, Glaser SM, Bragstad ML, Vance J, Lam AW, Lesley SA, Zinn K, Garcia KC. Cell. 2020 Aug 20;182(4):1027-1043.e17. doi: 10.1016/j.cell.2020.07.025. PubMed 32822567.
Backbone
  Vector backbone: pD649
  Backbone size w/o insert (bp): 6106
  Vector type: Mammalian Expression
Growth in bacteria
  Bacterial resistance: Ampicillin, 100 μg/mL
  Growth temperature: 37°C
  Growth strain: DH5alpha
  Copy number: High Copy
Gene/Insert
  Gene/Insert name: UNC5C
  Species: H. sapiens (human)
  Insert size (bp): 1020
  Mutation: Fc region of human IgG contains D265A and P329A mutations (DAPA)
  Entrez Gene: UNC5C (a.k.a. UNC5H3)
  Promoter: CMV/SP6
  Tag / fusion protein: Fc(DAPA)-AviTag-6xHis (C terminal on backbone)
  Cloning method: Restriction Enzyme; 5′ cloning site GCGGCCGC (not destroyed); 3′ cloning site GGCGCGCC (not destroyed)
  Sequencing primers: 5′ ATTTAGGTGACACTATAG; 3′ CACGTACCAGTTGAACTTCACC
Resource information
  A portion of this plasmid was derived from a plasmid made by: synthesis by ThermoFisher
Terms and licenses: Academic/Nonprofit Terms; Industry Terms: Not Available to Industry
Depositor comments: Some plasmids in this collection may have an IS4-like element ISVsa5 family transposase upstream of the CMV promoter.
How to cite: pD649-HAsp-UNC5C-Fc(DAPA)-AviTag-6xHis was a gift from Chris Garcia (Addgene plasmid # 156779 ; http://n2t.net/addgene:156779 ; RRID:Addgene_156779)
