>Addgene plasmid #156779 | pD649-HAsp-UNC5C-Fc(DAPA)-AviTag-6xHis | depositor partial sequence | sequence record 302668 | insert (extracellular domain)
CAGGATGATGATTTCTTCCACGAGCTGCCCGAGACATTCCCCAGCGATCCTCCAGAACCTCTGCCTCACT
TCCTGATCGAGCCCGAAGAGGCCTACATCGTGAAGAACAAGCCCGTGAACCTGTACTGCAAGGCCTCTCC
TGCCACACAGATCTACTTCAAGTGCAACAGCGAGTGGGTGCACCAGAAAGACCACATCGTGGACGAGAGA
GTGGACGAAACAAGCGGCCTGATCGTGCGGGAAGTGTCCATCGAGATCAGCAGACAGCAGGTCGAGGAAC
TGTTCGGCCCTGAGGATTACTGGTGCCAGTGTGTGGCTTGGTCTAGCGCCGGCACCACAAAGTCCAGAAA
GGCCTATGTGCGGATCGCCTACCTGAGAAAGACCTTCGAGCAAGAGCCCCTGGGCAAAGAGGTGTCCCTT
GAACAAGAGGTGCTGCTGCAGTGTAGACCTCCTGAGGGAATTCCTGTGGCCGAGGTGGAATGGCTGAAGA
ACGAGGACATCATCGACCCCGTGGAAGATCGGAACTTCTACATCACCATCGACCACAACCTGATCATCAA
GCAGGCCAGACTGAGCGACACCGCCAATTACACCTGTGTGGCCAAGAACATCGTGGCCAAGCGGAAGTCT
ACCACCGCCACAGTGATCGTGTATGTGAATGGCGGCTGGTCCACCTGGACAGAGTGGTCCGTGTGCAATA
GCAGATGCGGCAGAGGCTACCAGAAGCGGACCAGAACCTGCACCAATCCTGCTCCTCTGAACGGCGGAGC
CTTTTGTGAAGGCCAGTCTGTGCAGAAGATCGCCTGCACCACACTGTGCCCTGTGGATGGAAGATGGACC
CCTTGGAGCAAGTGGTCTACCTGTGGCACCGAGTGCACCCATTGGCGGAGAAGAGAATGTACAGCCCCTG
CTCCAAAGAACGGCGGCAAGGATTGTGATGGCCTGGTGCTGCAGAGCAAGAACTGCACCGATGGCCTGTG
TATGCAGACAGCCCCAGATTCCGACGACGTGGCCCTTTAT
